>Addgene plasmid #236850 | NanoBRET BiBRET Vector HaloTag-HRAS WT-BRAF RBD-NanoLuc | addgene full sequence | sequence record 471848 | Addgene NGS Result
CGGCAGTGAAAAAAATGCTTTATTTGTGAAATTTGTGATGCTATTGCTTTATTTGTAACCATTATAAGCT
GCAATAAACAAGTTAACAACAACAATTGCATTCATTTTATGTTTCAGGTTCAGGGGGAGGTGTGGGAGGT
TTTTTAAAGCAAGTAAAACCTCTACAAATGTGGTATGGCTGATTATGATCCGCGGCCGCAATACGTCGAC
GTTATCAGCTGACTTCGTACGAGAGCCTAGGTGTTTCTAGAGTCGCGGCCTTACGCCAGAATGCGTTCGC
ACAGCCGCCAGCCGGTCACTCCGTTGATGGTTACTCGGAACAGCAGGGAGCCGTCGGGGTTGATCAGGCG
CTCGTCGATAATTTTGTTGCCGTTCCACAGGGTCCCTGTTACAGTGATCTTTTTGCCGTCGAACACGGCG
ATGCCTTCATACGGCCGTCCGAAATAGTCGATCATGTTCGGCGTAACCCCGTCGATTACCAGTGTGCCAT
AGTGCAGGATCACCTTAAAGTGATGATCATCCACAGGGTACACCACCTTAAAAATTTTTTCGATCTGGCC
CATTTGGTCGCCGCTCAGACCTTCATACGGGATGATGACATGGATGTCGATCTTCAGCCCATTTTCACCG
CTCAGGACAATCCTTTGGATCGGAGTTACGGACACCCCGAGATTCTGAAACAAACTGGACACACCTCCCT
GTTCAAGGACTTGGTCCAGGTTGTAGCCGGCTGTCTGTCGCCAGTCCCCAACGAAATCTTCGAGTGTGAA
GACGCCGCTCGAGCCGAGAGAAACAAAGTTGTGTGTTGTAAGTGGAACATTCTCCAACACTTCCACATGC
AATTCTTCTCCAGTAAGCCAGGAAATATCAGTGTCCCAACCAATTGGTTTCTTCTCTCCATCCTGAATTC
TGTAAACAGCACAGCACTCTGGGATTAGACCTCTCATCATCAGTGCTTTCTTTAGACTGTCTCGGACTGT
AACTCCACACCTTGCAGGTACCACTGTCCTCTGTTTGTTGGGCAGGAAGACTCTAACGATAGGTTTTTGT
GGTGACTTGGGGTTGCTCCGTGCCATGGCGATCGCTAGCTGCAAAAAGAACAAGTAGCTTGTATTCTATA
GTGTCACCTAAATGGGCGATCTGACGGTTCACTAAACCAGCTCTGCTTATATAGGCCTCCCTGGCGCGCC
ACTAGTTATTAATAGTAATCAATTACGGGGTCATTAGTTCATAGCCCATATATGGAGTTCCGCGTTACAT
AACTTACGGTAAATGGCCCGCCTGGCTGACCGCCCAACGACCCCCGCCCATTGACGTCAATAATGACGTA
TGTTCCCATAGTAACGCCAATAGGGACTTTCCATTGACGTCAATGGGTGGAGTATTTACGGTAAACTGCC
CACTTGGCAGTACATCAAGTGTATCATATGCCAAGTCCGCCCCCTATTGACGTCAATGACGGTAAATGGC
CCGCCTGGCATTATGCCCAGTACATGACCTTACGGGACTTTCCTACTTGGCAGTACATCTACGTATTAGT
CATCGCTATTACCATGGTGATGCGGTTTTGGCAGTACACCAATGGGCGTGGATAGCGGTTTGACTCACGG
GGATTTCCAAGTCTCCACCCCATTGACGTCAATGGGAGTTTGTTTTGGCACCAAAATCAACGGGACTTTC
CAAAATGTCGTAATAACCCCGCCCCGTTGACGCAAATGGGCGGTAGGCGTGTACGGTGGGAGGTCTATAT
AAGCAGAGCTGGTTTAGTGAACCGTCAGATCACTAGAAGCTTTATTGCGGTAGTTTATCACAGTTAAATT
GCTAACGCAGTCAGTGCTTCTGACACAACAGTCTCGAACTTAAGCTGCAGAAGTTGGTCGTGAGGCACTG
GGCAGGTAAGTATCAAGGTTACAAGACAGGTTTAAGGAGACCAATAGAAACTGGGCTTGTCGAGACAGAG
AAGACTCTTGCGTTTCTGATAGGCACCTATTGGTCTTACTGACATCCACTTTGCCTTTCTCTCCACAGGT
GTCCACTCCCAGTTCAATTACAGCTCTTAAGGCTAGAGTATTAATACGACTCACTATAGGGCTAGCAAAG
CCACCATGGCAGAAATCGGTACTGGCTTTCCATTCGACCCCCATTATGTGGAAGTCCTGGGCGAGCGCAT
GCACTACGTCGATGTTGGTCCGCGCGATGGCACCCCTGTGCTGTTCCTGCACGGTAACCCGACCTCCTCC
TACGTGTGGCGCAACATCATCCCGCATGTTGCACCGACCCATCGCTGCATTGCTCCAGACCTGATCGGTA
TGGGCAAATCCGACAAACCAGACCTGGGTTATTTCTTCGACGACCACGTCCGCTTCATGGATGCCTTCAT
CGAAGCCCTGGGTCTGGAAGAGGTCGTCCTGGTCATTCACGACTGGGGCTCCGCTCTGGGTTTCCACTGG
GCCAAGCGCAATCCAGAGCGCGTCAAAGGTATTGCATTTATGGAGTTCATCCGCCCTATCCCGACCTGGG
ACGAATGGCCAGAATTTGCCCGCGAGACCTTCCAGGCCTTCCGCACCACCGACGTCGGCCGCAAGCTGAT
CATCGATCAGAACGTTTTTATCGAGGGTACGCTGCCGATGGGTGTCGTCCGCCCGCTGACTGAAGTCGAG
ATGGACCATTACCGCGAGCCGTTCCTGAATCCTGTTGACCGCGAGCCACTGTGGCGCTTCCCAAACGAGC
TGCCAATCGCCGGTGAGCCAGCGAACATCGTCGCGCTGGTCGAAGAATACATGGACTGGCTGCACCAGTC
CCCTGTCCCGAAGCTGCTGTTCTGGGGCACCCCAGGCGTTCTGATCCCACCGGCCGAAGCCGCTCGCCTG
GCCAAAAGCCTGCCTAACTGCAAGGCTGTGGACATCGGCCCGGGTCTGAATCTGCTGCAAGAAGACAACC
CGGACCTGATCGGCAGCGAGATCGCGCGCTGGCTGTCGACGCTCGAGATTTCCGGCGAGCCAACCACTGA
GGATCTGTACTTTCAGAGCGATAACGCGATCGCC
[498 nt withheld, positions 3045-3542]
AAGCTGCGGAAGCTGAACCCTCCTGATGAGAGTGGCCCCGGCTGCATGAGCTGCAAGTGTGTGCTCTCCT
GAGTTTAAACGAATTCGGGCTCGGTACCCGGGGATCCTCTAGAGTCGACCTGCAGGCATGCAAGCTGATT
TGGCTGCTGCCACCGCTGAGCAAGGCCGCTTCGAGCAGACATGATAAGATACATTGATGAGTTTGGACAA
ACCACAACTAGAATGCAGTGAAAAAAATGCTTTATTTGTGAAATTTGTGATGCTATTGCTTTATTTGTAA
CCATTATAAGCTGCAATAAACAAGTTAACAACAACAATTGCATTCATTTTATGTTTCAGGTTCAGGGGGA
GATGTGGGAGGTTTTTTTAAGCAAGTAAAACCTCTACAAATGTGGTAAAATCTTAATTAAGAATTCTAAT
ATAACTTCGTATAGCATACATTATACGAAGTTATGGATCCACTGTTGACAATTAATCATCGGCATAGTAT
ATCGGCATAGTATAATACGACAAGGTGAGGAACTAAACCCAGGAGGCAGATCATGATTGAACAAGATGGA
TTGCACGCAGGTTCTCCGGCCGCTTGGGTGGAGAGGCTATTCGGCTATGACTGGGCACAACAGACAATCG
GCTGCTCTGATGCCGCCGTGTTCCGGCTGTCAGCGCAGGGGCGCCCGGTTCTTTTTGTCAAGACCGACCT
GTCCGGTGCCCTGAATGAACTGCAGGACGAGGCAGCGCGGCTATCGTGGCTGGCCACGACGGGCGTTCCT
TGCGCAGCTGTGCTCGACGTTGTCACTGAAGCGGGAAGGGACTGGCTGCTATTGGGCGAAGTGCCGGGGC
AGGATCTCCTGTCATCTCACCTTGCTCCTGCCGAGAAAGTATCCATCATGGCTGATGCAATGCGGCGGCT
GCATACGCTTGATCCGGCTACCTGCCCATTCGACCACCAAGCGAAACATCGCATCGAGCGAGCACGTACT
CGGATGGAAGCCGGTCTTGTCGATCAGGATGATCTGGACGAAGAGCATCAGGGGCTCGCGCCAGCCGAAC
TGTTCGCCAGGCTCAAGGCGCGCATGCCCGACGGCGAGGATCTCGTCGTGACCCATGGCGATGCCTGCTT
GCCGAATATCATGGTGGAAAATGGCCGCTTTTCTGGATTCATCGACTGTGGCCGGCTGGGTGTGGCGGAC
CGCTATCAGGACATAGCGTTGGCTACCCGTGATATTGCTGAAGAGCTTGGCGGCGAATGGGCTGACCGCT
TCCTCGTGCTTTACGGTATCGCCGCTCCCGATTCGCAGCGCATCGCCTTCTATCGCCTTCTTGACGAGTT
CTTCTGATTCGAAATGACCGACCAAGCGACGCCCAACCGGTATCAGCTCACTCAAAGGCGGTAATACGGT
TATCCACAGAATCAGGGGATAACGCAGGAAAGAACATGTGAGCAAAAGGCCAGCAAAAGGCCAGGAACCG
TAAAAAGGCCGCGTTGCTGGCGTTTTTCCATAGGCTCCGCCCCCCTGACGAGCATCACAAAAATCGACGC
TCAAGTCAGAGGTGGCGAAACCCGACAGGACTATAAAGATACCAGGCGTTTCCCCCTGGAAGCTCCCTCG
TGCGCTCTCCTGTTCCGACCCTGCCGCTTACCGGATACCTGTCCGCCTTTCTCCCTTCGGGAAGCGTGGC
GCTTTCTCATAGCTCACGCTGTAGGTATCTCAGTTCGGTGTAGGTCGTTCGCTCCAAGCTGGGCTGTGTG
CACGAACCCCCCGTTCAGCCCGACCGCTGCGCCTTATCCGGTAACTATCGTCTTGAGTCCAACCCGGTAA
GACACGACTTATCGCCACTGGCAGCAGCCACTGGTAACAGGATTAGCAGAGCGAGGTATGTAGGCGGTGC
TACAGAGTTCTTGAAGTGGTGGCCTAACTACGGCTACACTAGAAGGACAGTATTTGGTATCTGCGCTCTG
CTGAAGCCAGTTACCTTCGGAAAAAGAGTTGGTAGCTCTTGATCCGGCAAACAAACCACCGCTGGTAGCG
GTGGTTTTTTTGTTTGCAAGCAGCAGATTACGCGCAGAAAAAAAGGATTTCAAGAAGATCCTTTGATCTT
TTCTACGGGGTCTGACGCTCAGTGGAACGAAAACTCACGTTAAGGGATTTTGGTCATGAGATTATCAAAA
AGGATCTTCACCTAGATCCTTTTATAGTCCGGAATCGTCACACAAAAAACCAACACACAGATGTAATGAA
AATAAAGATATTTTATTGCGGCCATCGTGATGGCTAGAGTTTAGCCCTCCCACACATAACCAGAGGGCAG
CAATTCACGAATCCCAACTGCCGTCGGCTGTCCATCACTGTCCTTCACTATGGCTTTGATCCCAGGATGC
AGATCGAGAAGCACCTGTCGGCACCGTCCGCAGGGGCTCAAGATGCCCCTGTTCTCATTTCCGATCGCGA
CGATACAAGTCAGGTTGCCAGCTGCCGCAGCAGCAGCAGTGCCCAGCACCACGAGTTCTGCACAAGGTCC
CCCAGTAAAATGATATACATTGACACCAGTGAAGATGCGGCCGTCGCTAGAGAGAGCTGCGCTGGCGACG
CTGTAGTCTTCAGAGATGGGGATGCTGTTGATTGTAGCCGTTGCTCTTTCAATGAGGGTGGATTCTTCTT
GAGACAAAGGCTTGGCCATGGTGGCGCTAGTGTCAGAAGAATCGAGCTTTTTGCAAAAGCCTAGGCCTCC
AAAAAAGCCTCCTCACTACTTCTGGAATAGCTCAGAGGCCGAGGCGGCCTCGGCCTCTGCATAAATAAAA
AAAATTAGTCAGCCATGGGGCGGAGAATGGGCGGAACTGGGCGGAGTTAGGGGCGGGATGGGCGGAGTTA
GGGGCGGGACTATGGTTGCTGACTAATTGAGATGCATGCTTTGCATACTTCTGCCTGCTGGGGAGCCTGG
GGACTTTCCACACCTGGTTGCTGACTAATTGAGATGCATGCTTTGCATACTTCTGCCTGCTGGGGAGCCT
GGGGACTTTCCACACCCTAACTGACACACATTCCACAGCTGGTTCTTTCCGCCTCAGAAGGTACCTAACC
AAGTTCCTCTTTCAGAGGTTATTTCAGGCCATGGTGCTGCGCAAGACGCGTTAATTAAGACGT
Features (pLannotate 1.2.2; 23 found; start..end, strand, type, name):
      3..84      -  polyA_signal   SV40 poly(A) signal: SV40 polyadenylation signal
    107..190     -  CDS            large T antigen (fragment): large T antigen from SV40 (simian virus 40)
    261..773     -  CDS            Nluc: NanoLuc® luciferase human codon-optimized
    795..1037    -  CDS            RAF1 (fragment): RAF1_HUMAN - Also known as RAF. Experimental evidence at protein level: Swiss-Prot protein existence level 1. Serine/threonine-protein kinase that acts as a regulatory link between the membrane-associated Ras GTPases and the MAPK/ERK cascade, and this critical regulatory link functions as a switch determining cell fate decisions including proliferation, differentiation, apoptosis, survival and oncogenic transformation. RAF1 activation initiates a mitogen-activated protein kinase (MAPK) cascade that comprises a sequential phosphorylation of the dual-specific MAPK kinases (MAP2K1/MEK1 and MAP2K2
   1115..1133    -  promoter       SP6 promoter: promoter for bacteriophage SP6 RNA polymerase
   1159..1181    -  promoter       minimal CMV promoter (fragment): human cytomegalovirus (CMV) immediate early promoter
   1191..1556    +  enhancer       CMV enhancer: human cytomegalovirus immediate early enhancer
   1558..1757    +  promoter       CMV promoter: human cytomegalovirus (CMV) immediate early promoter
   1896..2028    +  intron         chimeric intron: chimera between introns from human β-globin and immunoglobulin heavy chain genes
   2072..2090    +  promoter       T7 promoter: promoter for bacteriophage T7 RNA polymerase
   2106..2996    +  CDS            HaloTag®: modified bacterial dehalogenase that forms covalent bonds with chloroalkane derivatives
   3009..3029    +  CDS            TEV site: tobacco etch virus (TEV) protease recognition and cleavage site
   3045..3614    +  CDS            H-Ras (sequence partly withheld): human small GTPase proto-oncoprotein
   3623..3678    +  misc_feature   MCS: pUC18/19 multiple cloning site
   3727..3848    -  polyA_signal   SV40 poly(A) signal: SV40 polyadenylation signal
   3871..3939    -  CDS            large T antigen (fragment): large T antigen from SV40 (simian virus 40)
   3963..3996    +  protein_bind   loxP: Cre-mediated recombination occurs in the 8-bp core sequence (GCATACAT). Cre recombinase
   4006..4053    +  promoter       EM7 promoter: synthetic bacterial promoter&nbsp
   4085..4876    +  CDS            neo: KKA2_KLEPN - Also known as kan, nptII. Experimental evidence at protein level: Swiss-Prot protein existence level 1. Resistance to kanamycin, neomycin, paromomycin, ribostamycin, butirosin and gentamicin B. From Klebsiella pneumoniae.
   5037..5625    -  rep_origin     ori: high-copy-number ColE1/pMB1/pBR322/pUC origin of replication
   5751..5799    -  polyA_signal   poly(A) signal: synthetic polyadenylation signal
   5823..6221    -  CDS            BSD: blasticidin S deaminase; Aspergillus terreus BSD; confers resistance to blasticidin
   6252..6609    -  promoter       SV40 promoter: SV40 enhancer and early promoter
