[The description below was written by a language model from this plasmid's Addgene catalogue record and pLannotate feature annotations shown in this document.]
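Description:
NanoBRET BiBRET Vector HaloTag-HRAS WT-BRAF RBD-NanoLuc is a 6,685 bp mammalian expression plasmid that delivers both partners of a bioluminescence resonance energy transfer (BRET) protein-interaction assay from a single construct. It was assembled from two Promega BiBRET backbones, pFN222K HaloTag CMV-Blast and pFC223C NanoLuc CMV-Neo BiBRET-Balanced. In bacteria it replicates from a high-copy ColE1/pUC-type origin and is selected with kanamycin through an EM7-driven neo/nptII gene, which is preceded by a single annotated loxP site. For mammalian cells, an SV40 enhancer/early promoter drives blasticidin S deaminase, terminated by a synthetic poly(A) signal.

The payload is arranged as two divergent transcription units sharing a central CMV enhancer. In one direction, the full CMV promoter, a chimeric β-globin/immunoglobulin intron and a T7 promoter precede HaloTag fused through a TEV protease site to the N-terminus of wild-type human HRAS, ending at an SV40 poly(A) signal. In the opposite direction, a minimal CMV promoter fragment and an SP6 promoter precede the Ras-binding domain (RBD) of human BRAF fused at its C-terminus to NanoLuc luciferase, with its own SV40 poly(A) signal. The automated annotation labels this RBD segment as a RAF1 fragment, probably reflecting homology among RAF-family RBDs, whereas the catalogue entry identifies it as BRAF.

When HRAS binds the RBD, the NanoLuc donor comes close to a fluorescent chloroalkane ligand covalently attached to HaloTag, producing an energy-transfer signal. This makes the plasmid suited to monitoring the HRAS–BRAF interaction in live cells, although the record does not state specific applications.
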