Addgene plasmid #236850: NanoBRET BiBRET Vector HaloTag-HRAS WT-BRAF RBD-NanoLuc
Depositing lab: Promega Corporation.
Backbone
  Vector backbone: pFC223C NanoLuc(R) CMV-Neo BiBRET-Balanced Vector and pFN222K HaloTag(R) CMV-Blast BiBRET Vector
  Vector type: Mammalian Expression
  Selectable markers: Blasticidin
Growth in bacteria
  Bacterial resistance: Kanamycin, 50 μg/mL
  Growth temperature: 37°C
  Growth strain: DH5alpha
  Copy number: High Copy
Gene/Insert 1
  Gene/Insert name: HRAS
  Species: H. sapiens (human)
  Mutation: None
  Entrez Gene: HRAS (a.k.a. C-BAS/HAS, C-H-RAS, C-HA-RAS1, CTLO, H-RASIDX, HAMSV, HRAS1, RASH1, p21ras)
  Promoter: CMV
  Tag / fusion protein: HaloTag (R) (N terminal on backbone)
  Cloning method: Other
Gene/Insert 2
  Gene/Insert name: BRAF (RBD)
  Species: H. sapiens (human)
  Entrez Gene: BRAF (a.k.a. B-RAF1, B-raf, BRAF-1, BRAF1, NS7, RAFB1)
  Tag / fusion protein: NanoLuc (R) (C terminal on backbone)
How to cite: NanoBRET BiBRET Vector HaloTag-HRAS WT-BRAF RBD-NanoLuc was a gift from Promega Corporation (Addgene plasmid # 236850 ; http://n2t.net/addgene:236850 ; RRID:Addgene_236850)
